Addgene plasmid #24550: pT/SVNeo
Depositing lab: Perry Hackett. Depositing organization: University of Minnesota. Publication: Molecular reconstruction of Sleeping Beauty, a Tc1-like transposon from fish, and its transposition in human cells. Ivics Z, Hackett PB, Plasterk RH, Izsvak Z. Cell. 1997 Nov 14. 91(4):501-10. 10.1016/S0092-8674(00)80436-5 PubMed 9390559.
Backbone
  Vector backbone: pUC19
  Backbone manufacturer: Invitrogen
  Backbone size w/o insert (bp): 3712
  Vector type: Bacterial Expression
  Selectable markers: Neomycin (select with G418)
Growth in bacteria
  Bacterial resistance: Ampicillin, 100 μg/mL
  Growth temperature: 37°C
  Growth strain: DH5alpha
  Copy number: High Copy
Gene/Insert
  Gene/Insert name: pT/SVNeo
  Insert size (bp): 4928
  Cloning method: Restriction Enzyme; 5′ cloning site EcoRI (not destroyed); 3′ cloning site BamHI (not destroyed)
  Sequencing primers: 5′ M13(-20) Forward; 3′ M13 Reverse
Terms and licenses: Academic/Nonprofit Terms; Industry Terms: Not Available to Industry
How to cite: pT/SVNeo was a gift from Perry Hackett (Addgene plasmid # 24550 ; http://n2t.net/addgene:24550 ; RRID:Addgene_24550)
