[The description below was written by a language model from this plasmid's Addgene catalogue record.]
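Description:
pT/SVNeo is a pUC19-based, high-copy plasmid propagated in E. coli under ampicillin selection. It also carries a neomycin resistance marker that permits G418 selection in eukaryotic cells. The repository classifies it as a bacterial expression vector, but the G418 marker and the associated publication, which describes the reconstruction of the Sleeping Beauty Tc1-like transposon from fish and its transposition in human cells, indicate that its functional context is vertebrate cell work. The insert is listed only under the plasmid's own name and was cloned between EcoRI and BamHI sites, both of which are retained. It can be sequenced from the flanking M13 forward and reverse primer sites of the pUC polylinker.

The record gives no feature table and does not itemise the contents of the insert. The name suggests a "T" transposon element carrying an SV40-driven neo cassette, which would fit a Sleeping Beauty transposon substrate, but the promoter, the inverted terminal repeats and their arrangement are not stated. In such a design, a transposase supplied in trans excises the repeat-flanked marker from the plasmid and integrates it into the host genome, and counting G418-resistant colonies gives a measure of transposition efficiency. The record does not mention a transposase gene on this plasmid. The recorded sizes (3712 bp backbone, 4928 bp insert) are also hard to interpret. The backbone figure is larger than standard pUC19, and the insert figure may refer to the whole construct, so neither should be relied on without the full sequence.
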