>Addgene plasmid #24550 | pT/SVNeo | addgene partial sequence | sequence record 32741 | 24550 with M13pUC-fwd
CGCGTATACGACTCACTATAGGGCGAATTGGAGCTCGGATCCCTATACAGTTGAAGTCGGAAGTTTACAT
ACACTTAAGTTGGAGTCATTAAAACTCGTTTTTCAACTACTCCACAAATTTCTTGTTAACAAACAATAGT
TTTGGCAAGTCAGTTAGGACATCTACTTTGTGCATGACACAAGTCATTTTTCCAACAATTGTTTACAGAC
AGATTATTTCACTTATAATTCACTGTATCACAATTCCAGTGGGTCAGAAGTTTACATACACTAAGTTGAC
TGTGCCTTTAAACAGCTTGGAAAATTCCAGAAAATGATGTCATGGCTTTAGAAGCTTCCCACAATAAGTT
GGGTGAATTTTGGCTCATTCCTCCTTTCTATAGGATTGAGGTCAGAGCTTTGTGATGGAATTCTGTGGAA
TGTGTGTCAGTTAGGGTGTGGAAAGTCCCCAGGCTCCCCAGCAGGCAGAAGTATGCAAAGCATGCATCTC
AATTAGTCAGCAACCAGGTGTGGAAAGTCCCCAGGCTCCCCAGCAGGCAGAAGTATGCAAAGCATGCATC
TCAATTAGTCAGCAACCATAGTCCCGCCCCTAACTCCGCCCATCCCGCCCCTAACTCCGCCCAGTTCCGC
CCATTCTCCGCCCCATGGCTGACTAATTTTTTTTATTTATGCAGAGGCCGAGGCCGCCTCGGCCTCNGAG
CTATTCCAGAAGTAGTGAGGAGGCTTTTTTGGAGGCCTAGGCTTTTGCAAAAAGCTCCCGGGAGCTTGGA
TATCCATTTTCGGATCTGATCAAGAGACAGGATGAGGATCGTTTCGCATGATTGAACAAGATGGATTGCA
CGC
